Addgene plasmid #207375: PET-Blackjack SpCas9-NLS-6xHis
Purpose: Expression of increased-fidelity (i.e. high-fidelity) SpCas9 variant in bacterial cells
Depositing lab: Ervin Welker. Depositing organization: HUN-REN Research Centre for Natural Sciences. Publication: A cleavage rule for selection of increased-fidelity SpCas9 variants with high efficiency and no detectable off-targets. Kulcsar PI, Talas A, Ligeti Z, Toth E, Rakvacs Z, Bartos Z, Krausz SL, Welker A, Vegi VL, Huszar K, Welker E. Nat Commun. 2023 Sep 16;14(1):5746. doi: 10.1038/s41467-023-41393-5. PubMed 37717069.
Backbone
  Vector backbone: pET
  Vector type: Bacterial Expression, CRISPR
Growth in bacteria
  Bacterial resistance: Ampicillin, 100 μg/mL
  Growth temperature: 37°C
  Growth strain: DH5alpha
  Copy number: High Copy
Gene/Insert
  Gene/Insert name: Blackjack SpCas9
  Species: S. pyogenes
  Insert size (bp): 4158
  Mutation: amino acids 1005-1013 replaced with two glycine
  Promoter: T7
  Tag / fusion protein: 6xHis (C terminal on insert)
  Cloning method: Gibson Cloning
Terms and licenses: Academic/Nonprofit Terms; Industry Terms: Not Available to Industry
Depositor comments: Please visit https://doi.org/10.1101/2022.08.16.504097 for bioRxiv preprint
How to cite: PET-Blackjack SpCas9-NLS-6xHis was a gift from Ervin Welker (Addgene plasmid # 207375 ; http://n2t.net/addgene:207375 ; RRID:Addgene_207375)
