[The description below was written by a language model from this plasmid's Addgene catalogue record and pLannotate feature annotations shown in this document.]
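Description:
PET-Blackjack SpCas9-NLS-6xHis is a pET-family bacterial expression plasmid of about 9.2 kb for producing an increased-fidelity Streptococcus pyogenes Cas9 variant in E. coli. It is maintained through a ColE1/pBR322-type origin and selected with ampicillin via the β-lactamase gene. The backbone also carries the bom and rop regions typical of pBR322-derived pET vectors, although the catalogue lists it as high copy. An f1 origin is present, along with short remnants of the tetracycline resistance gene that are not expected to be functional.

The payload is a T7 promoter followed by a lac operator and the phage T7 gene 10 ribosome binding site, which drive the Cas9 open reading frame and end at a T7 terminator. A lacI gene with its own promoter supplies repressor. Expression is therefore held off until IPTG induction in a host that provides T7 RNA polymerase. The "Blackjack" variant has amino acids 1005–1013 replaced by two glycines. This fits the annotation, where the C-terminal Cas9 match is split into two fragments with a small gap near that position. The coding sequence is fused at its C terminus to a bipartite nucleoplasmin nuclear localization signal. The record and the construct name also indicate a C-terminal 6xHis tag for affinity purification. The annotation tool did not call the His tag explicitly, and the short "SET1 fragment" hit just before the terminator may be a misassignment of that region.

The stated purpose is bacterial expression of the high-fidelity nuclease. The NLS and His tag suit purification of recombinant protein, for example for ribonucleoprotein genome editing or in vitro cleavage assays, though the record does not spell out these uses.
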