Features (pLannotate 1.2.2; 21 found; start..end, strand, type, name):
      1..19      +  promoter       T7 promoter: promoter for bacteriophage T7 RNA polymerase
     20..44      +  protein_bind   lac operator: The lac repressor binds to the lac operator to inhibit transcription in E. coli. This inhibition can be relieved by adding lactose or isopropyl-β-D-thiogalactopyranoside (IPTG). lac repressor encoded by lacI
     59..81      +  RBS            RBS: efficient ribosome binding site from bacteriophage T7 gene 10 (Olins and Rangwala, 1989)
     88..1806    +  CDS            Cas9(N): N-terminal portion of Streptococcus pyogenes Cas9 (Zetsche et al., 2015)
   1693..3100    +  CDS            Cas9(C) (fragment): C-terminal portion of Streptococcus pyogenes Cas9 (Zetsche et al., 2015)
   3105..4170    +  CDS            Cas9(C) (fragment): C-terminal portion of Streptococcus pyogenes Cas9 (Zetsche et al., 2015)
   4171..4218    +  CDS            nucleoplasmin NLS: bipartite nuclear localization signal from nucleoplasmin
   4256..4273    +  CDS            SET1 (fragment): solubility-enhancement tag derived from T7 phage gene 10B
   4281..4328    +  terminator     T7 terminator: transcription terminator for bacteriophage T7 RNA polymerase
   4365..4820    +  rep_origin     f1 ori (sequence partly withheld): f1 bacteriophage origin of replication; arrow indicates direction of (+) strand synthesis
   4935..5795    -  CDS            AmpR: β-lactamase; bla; confers resistance to ampicillin, carbenicillin, and related antibiotics
   5796..5888    -  promoter       AmpR promoter: bla
   5969..6557    +  rep_origin     ori: high-copy-number ColE1/pMB1/pBR322/pUC origin of replication
   6743..6882    -  misc_feature   bom: basis of mobility region from pBR322
   6984..7175    -  CDS            rop: Rop protein, which maintains plasmids at low copy number; rop
   7192..7572    +  CDS            YPB1_ECOLX: Protein predicted: Swiss-Prot protein existence level 4. From Escherichia coli.
   7634..7698    -  CDS            TcR (fragment): tetracycline efflux protein; tet; confers resistance to tetracycline
   7713..7734    -  protein_bind   CAP binding site: CAP binding activates transcription in the presence of cAMP. E. coli catabolite activator protein
   7747..8829    -  CDS            lacI: lac repressor; lacI; The lac repressor binds to the lac operator to inhibit transcription in E. coli. This inhibition can be relieved by adding lactose or isopropyl-β-D-thiogalactopyranoside (IPTG).
   8830..8907    -  promoter       lacI promoter: lacI
   8915..9194    -  CDS            TcR (fragment): tetracycline efflux protein; tet; confers resistance to tetracycline
>Addgene plasmid #207375 | PET-Blackjack SpCas9-NLS-6xHis | addgene full sequence | sequence record 408671 | Addgene NGS Result
TAATACGACTCACTATAGGGGAATTGTGAGCGGATAACAATTCCCCTCTAGAAATAATTTTGTTTAACTT
TAAGAAGGAGATATACCATGGACAAGAAGTACAGCATCGGCCTGGACATCGGCACCAACTCTGTGGGCTG
GGCCGTGATCACCGACGAGTACAAGGTGCCCAGCAAGAAATTCAAGGTGCTGGGCAACACCGACCGGCAC
AGCATCAAGAAGAACCTGATCGGAGCCCTGCTGTTCGACAGCGGCGAAACAGCCGAGGCCACCCGGCTGA
AGAGAACCGCCAGAAGAAGATACACCAGACGGAAGAACCGGATCTGCTATCTGCAAGAGATCTTCAGCAA
CGAGATGGCCAAGGTGGACGACAGCTTCTTCCACAGACTGGAAGAGTCCTTCCTGGTGGAAGAGGATAAG
AAGCACGAGCGGCACCCCATCTTCGGCAACATCGTGGACGAGGTGGCCTACCACGAGAAGTACCCCACCA
TCTACCACCTGAGAAAGAAACTGGTGGACAGCACCGACAAGGCCGACCTGCGGCTGATCTATCTGGCCCT
GGCCCACATGATCAAGTTCCGGGGCCACTTCCTGATCGAGGGCGACCTGAACCCCGACAACAGCGACGTG
GACAAGCTGTTCATCCAGCTGGTGCAGACCTACAACCAGCTGTTCGAGGAAAACCCCATCAACGCCAGCG
GCGTGGACGCCAAGGCCATCCTGTCTGCCAGACTGAGCAAGAGCAGACGGCTGGAAAATCTGATCGCCCA
GCTGCCCGGCGAGAAGAAGAATGGCCTGTTCGGAAACCTGATTGCCCTGAGCCTGGGCCTGACCCCCAAC
TTCAAGAGCAACTTCGACCTGGCCGAGGATGCCAAACTGCAGCTGAGCAAGGACACCTACGACGACGACC
TGGACAACCTGCTGGCCCAGATCGGCGACCAGTACGCCGACCTGTTTCTGGCCGCCAAGAACCTGTCCGA
CGCCATCCTGCTGAGCGACATCCTGAGAGTGAACACCGAGATCACCAAGGCCCCCCTGAGCGCCTCTATG
ATCAAGAGATACGACGAGCACCACCAGGACCTGACCCTGCTGAAAGCTCTCGTGCGGCAGCAGCTGCCTG
AGAAGTACAAAGAGATTTTCTTCGACCAGAGCAAGAACGGCTACGCCGGCTACATTGACGGCGGAGCCAG
CCAGGAAGAGTTCTACAAGTTCATCAAGCCCATCCTGGAAAAGATGGACGGCACCGAGGAACTGCTCGTG
AAGCTGAACAGAGAGGACCTGCTGCGGAAGCAGCGGACCTTCGACAACGGCAGCATCCCCCACCAGATCC
ACCTGGGAGAGCTGCACGCCATTCTGCGGCGGCAGGAAGATTTTTACCCATTCCTGAAGGACAACCGGGA
AAAGATCGAGAAGATCCTGACCTTCCGCATCCCCTACTACGTGGGCCCTCTGGCCAGGGGAAACAGCAGA
TTCGCCTGGATGACCAGAAAGAGCGAGGAAACCATCACCCCCTGGAACTTCGAGGAAGTGGTGGACAAGG
GCGCTTCCGCCCAGAGCTTCATCGAGCGGATGACCAACTTCGATAAGAACCTGCCCAACGAGAAGGTGCT
GCCCAAGCACAGCCTGCTGTACGAGTACTTCACCGTGTATAACGAGCTGACCAAAGTGAAATACGTGACC
GAGGGAATGAGAAAGCCCGCCTTCCTGAGCGGCGAGCAGAAAAAGGCCATCGTGGACCTGCTGTTCAAGA
CCAACCGGAAAGTGACCGTGAAGCAGCTGAAAGAGGACTACTTCAAGAAAATCGAGTGCTTCGACTCCGT
GGAAATCTCCGGCGTGGAAGATCGGTTCAACGCCTCCCTGGGCACATACCACGATCTGCTGAAAATTATC
AAGGACAAGGACTTCCTGGACAATGAGGAAAACGAGGACATTCTGGAAGATATCGTGCTGACCCTGACAC
TGTTTGAGGACAGAGAGATGATCGAGGAACGGCTGAAAACCTATGCCCACCTGTTCGACGACAAAGTGAT
GAAGCAGCTGAAGCGGCGGAGATACACCGGCTGGGGCAGGCTGAGCCGGAAGCTGATCAACGGCATCCGG
GACAAGCAGTCCGGCAAGACAATCCTGGATTTCCTGAAGTCCGACGGCTTCGCCAACAGAAACTTCATGC
AGCTGATCCACGACGACAGCCTGACCTTTAAAGAGGACATCCAGAAAGCCCAGGTGTCCGGCCAGGGCGA
TAGCCTGCACGAGCACATTGCCAATCTGGCCGGCAGCCCCGCCATTAAGAAGGGCATCCTGCAGACAGTG
AAGGTGGTGGACGAGCTCGTGAAAGTGATGGGCCGGCACAAGCCCGAGAACATCGTGATCGAAATGGCCA
GAGAGAACCAGACCACCCAGAAGGGACAGAAGAACAGCCGCGAGAGAATGAAGCGGATCGAAGAGGGCAT
CAAAGAGCTGGGCAGCCAGATCCTGAAAGAACACCCCGTGGAAAACACCCAGCTGCAGAACGAGAAGCTG
TACCTGTACTACCTGCAGAATGGGCGGGATATGTACGTGGACCAGGAACTGGACATCAACCGGCTGTCCG
ACTACGATGTGGACCATATCGTGCCTCAGAGCTTTCTGAAGGACGACTCCATCGACAACAAGGTGCTGAC
CAGAAGCGACAAGAACCGGGGCAAGAGCGACAACGTGCCCTCCGAAGAGGTCGTGAAGAAGATGAAGAAC
TACTGGCGGCAGCTGCTGAACGCCAAGCTGATTACCCAGAGAAAGTTCGACAATCTGACCAAGGCCGAGA
GAGGCGGCCTGAGCGAACTGGATAAGGCCGGCTTCATCAAGAGACAGCTGGTGGAAACCCGGCAGATCAC
AAAGCACGTGGCACAGATCCTGGACTCCCGGATGAACACTAAGTACGACGAGAATGACAAGCTGATCCGG
GAAGTGAAAGTGATCACCCTGAAGTCCAAGCTGGTGTCCGATTTCCGGAAGGATTTCCAGTTTTACAAAG
TGCGCGAGATCAACAACTACCACCACGCCCACGACGCGTACCTGAACGCCGTCGTGGGAACCGCCCTGAT
CAAAAAGTACCCTAAGCTGGGTGGCAAGGTGTACGATGTACGGAAGATGATCGCCAAGAGCGAGCAGGAA
ATCGGCAAGGCTACCGCCAAGTACTTCTTCTACAGCAACATCATGAACTTTTTCAAGACCGAGATTACCC
TGGCCAACGGCGAGATCCGGAAGCGGCCTCTGATCGAGACAAACGGCGAAACCGGGGAGATCGTGTGGGA
TAAGGGCCGGGATTTTGCCACCGTGCGGAAAGTGCTGAGCATGCCCCAAGTGAATATCGTGAAAAAGACC
GAGGTGCAGACAGGCGGCTTCAGCAAAGAGTCTATCCTGCCCAAGAGGAACAGCGATAAGCTGATCGCCA
GAAAGAAGGACTGGGACCCTAAGAAGTACGGCGGCTTCGACAGCCCCACCGTGGCCTATTCTGTGCTGGT
GGTGGCCAAAGTGGAAAAGGGCAAGTCCAAGAAACTGAAGAGTGTGAAAGAGCTGCTGGGGATCACCATC
ATGGAAAGAAGCAGCTTCGAGAAGAATCCCATCGACTTTCTGGAAGCCAAGGGCTACAAAGAAGTGAAAA
AGGACCTGATCATCAAGCTGCCTAAGTACTCCCTGTTCGAGCTGGAAAACGGCCGGAAGAGAATGCTGGC
CTCTGCCGGCGAACTGCAGAAGGGAAACGAACTGGCCCTGCCCTCCAAATATGTGAACTTCCTGTACCTG
GCCAGCCACTATGAGAAGCTGAAGGGCTCCCCCGAGGATAATGAGCAGAAACAGCTGTTTGTGGAACAGC
ACAAGCACTACCTGGACGAGATCATCGAGCAGATCAGCGAGTTCTCCAAGAGAGTGATCCTGGCCGACGC
TAATCTGGACAAAGTGCTGTCCGCCTACAACAAGCACCGGGATAAGCCCATCAGAGAGCAGGCCGAGAAT
ATCATCCACCTGTTTACCCTGACCAATCTGGGAGCCCCTGCCGCCTTCAAGTACTTTGACACCACCATCG
ACCGGAAGAGGTACACCAGCACCAAAGAGGTGCTGGACGCCACCCTGATCCACCAGAGCATCACCGGCCT
GTACGAGACACGGATCGACCTGTCTCAGCTGGGAGGCGACAAAAGGCCGGCGGCCACGAAAAAGGCCGGC
CAGGCAAAAAAGAAAAAGATGGATAAGCATCACCACCACCATCACTAATAACCTAGGCTGCTGCCACCGC
TGAGCAATAACTAGCATAACCCCTTGGGGCCTCTAAACGGGTCTTGAGGGGTTTTTTGCTGAAAGGAGGA
ACTATATCCGGATTGGCGAATGGG
[124 nt withheld, positions 4365-4488]
C
[91 nt withheld, positions 4490-4580]
A
[49 nt withheld, positions 4582-4630]
CCTTTGACGTTGGAGTCCACGTTCTTT
[37 nt withheld, positions 4658-4694]
ACCCTATCTCGGTCTATTCTTTTGATTTATAAGGGATTTTGCCGATTTCGGCCTATTGGTTAAAAAATGA
GCTGATTTAACAAAAATTTAACGCGAATTTTAACAAAATATTAACGTTTACAATTTCTGGCGGCACGATG
GCATGAGATTATCAAAAAGGATCTTCACCTAGATCCTTTTAAATTAAAAATGAAGTTTTAAATCAATCTA
AAGTATATATGAGTAAACTTGGTCTGACAGTTACCAATGCTTAATCAGTGAGGCACCTATCTCAGCGATC
TGTCTATTTCGTTCATCCATAGTTGCCTGACTCCCCGTCGTGTAGATAACTACGATACGGGAGGGCTTAC
CATCTGGCCCCAGTGCTGCAATGATACCGCGAGACCCACGCTCACCGGCTCCAGATTTATCAGCAATAAA
CCAGCCAGCCGGAAGGGCCGAGCGCAGAAGTGGTCCTGCAACTTTATCCGCCTCCATCCAGTCTATTAAT
TGTTGCCGGGAAGCTAGAGTAAGTAGTTCGCCAGTTAATAGTTTGCGCAACGTTGTTGCCATTGCTACAG
GCATCGTGGTGTCACGCTCGTCGTTTGGTATGGCTTCATTCAGCTCCGGTTCCCAACGATCAAGGCGAGT
TACATGATCCCCCATGTTGTGCAAAAAAGCGGTTAGCTCCTTCGGTCCTCCGATCGTTGTCAGAAGTAAG
TTGGCCGCAGTGTTATCACTCATGGTTATGGCAGCACTGCATAATTCTCTTACTGTCATGCCATCCGTAA
GATGCTTTTCTGTGACTGGTGAGTACTCAACCAAGTCATTCTGAGAATAGTGTATGCGGCGACCGAGTTG
CTCTTGCCCGGCGTCAATACGGGATAATACCGCGCCACATAGCAGAACTTTAAAAGTGCTCATCATTGGA
AAACGTTCTTCGGGGCGAAAACTCTCAAGGATCTTACCGCTGTTGAGATCCAGTTCGATGTAACCCACTC
GTGCACCCAACTGATCTTCAGCATCTTTTACTTTCACCAGCGTTTCTGGGTGAGCAAAAACAGGAAGGCA
AAATGCCGCAAAAAAGGGAATAAGGGCGACACGGAAATGTTGAATACTCATACTCTTCCTTTTTCAATCA
TGATTGAAGCATTTATCAGGGTTATTGTCTCATGAGCGGATACATATTTGAATGTATTTAGAAAAATAAA
CAAATAGGTCATGACCAAAATCCCTTAACGTGAGTTTTCGTTCCACTGAGCGTCAGACCCCGTAGAAAAG
ATCAAAGGATCTTCTTGAGATCCTTTTTTTCTGCGCGTAATCTGCTGCTTGCAAACAAAAAAACCACCGC
TACCAGCGGTGGTTTGTTTGCCGGATCAAGAGCTACCAACTCTTTTTCCGAAGGTAACTGGCTTCAGCAG
AGCGCAGATACCAAATACTGTCCTTCTAGTGTAGCCGTAGTTAGGCCACCACTTCAAGAACTCTGTAGCA
CCGCCTACATACCTCGCTCTGCTAATCCTGTTACCAGTGGCTGCTGCCAGTGGCGATAAGTCGTGTCTTA
CCGGGTTGGACTCAAGACGATAGTTACCGGATAAGGCGCAGCGGTCGGGCTGAACGGGGGGTTCGTGCAC
ACAGCCCAGCTTGGAGCGAACGACCTACACCGAACTGAGATACCTACAGCGTGAGCTATGAGAAAGCGCC
ACGCTTCCCGAAGGGAGAAAGGCGGACAGGTATCCGGTAAGCGGCAGGGTCGGAACAGGAGAGCGCACGA
GGGAGCTCCCAGGGGGAAACGCCTGGTATCTTTATAGTCCTGTCGGGTTTCGCCACCTCTGACTTGAGCG
TCGATTTTTGTGATGCTCGTCAGGGGGGCGGAGCCTATGGAAAAACGCCAGCAACGCGGCCTTTTTACGG
TTCCTGGCCTTTTGCTGGCCTTTTGCTCACATGTTCTTTCCTGCGTTATCCCCTGATTCTGTGGATAACC
GTATTACCGCCTTTGAGTGAGCTGATACCGCTCGCCGCAGCCGAACGACCGAGCGCAGCGAGTCAGTGAG
CGAGGAAGCGGAAGAGCGCCTGATGCGGTATTTTCTCCTTACGCATCTGTGCGGTATTTCACACCGCAAT
GGTGCACTCTCAGTACAATCTGCTCTGATGCCGCATAGTTAAGCCAGTATACACTCCGCTATCGCTACGT
GACTGGGTCATGGCTGCGCCCCGACACCCGCCAACACCCGCTGACGCGCCCTGACGGGCTTGTCTGCTCC
CGGCATCCGCTTACAGACAAGCTGTGACCGTCTCCGGGAGCTGCATGTGTCAGAGGTTTTCACCGTCATC
ACCGAAACGCGCGAGGCAGCTGCGGTAAAGCTCATCAGCGTGGTCGTGAAGCGATTCACAGATGTCTGCC
TGTTCATCCGCGTCCAGCTCGTTGAGTTTCTCCAGAAGCGTTAATGTCTGGCTTCTGATAAAGCGGGCCA
TGTTAAGGGCGGTTTTTTCCTGTTTGGTCACTGATGCCTCCGTGTAAGGGGGATTTCTGTTCATGGGGGT
AATGATACCGATGAAACGAGAGAGGATGCTCACGATACGGGTTACTGATGATGAACATGCCCGGTTACTG
GAACGTTGTGAGGGTAAACAACTGGCGGTATGGATGCGGCGGGACCAGAGAAAAATCACTCAGGGTCAAT
GCCAGCGCTTCGTTAATACAGATGTAGGTGTTCCACAGGGTAGCCAGCAGCATCCTGCGATGCAGATCCG
GAACATAATGGTGCAGGGCGCTGACTTCCGCGTTTCCAGACTTTACGAAACACGGAAACCGAAGACCATT
CATGTTGTTGCTCAGGTCGCAGACGTTTTGCAGCAGCAGTCGCTTCACGTTCGCTCGCGTATCGGTGATT
CATTCTGCTAACCAGTAAGGCAACCCCGCCAGCCTAGCCGGGTCCTCAACGACAGGAGCACGATCATGCT
AGTCATGCCCCGCGCCCACCGGAAGGAGCTGACTGGGTTGAAGGCTCTCAAGGGCATCGGTCGAGATCCC
GGTGCCTAATGAGTGAGCTAACTTACATTAATTGCGTTGCGCTCACTGCCCGCTTTCCAGTCGGGAAACC
TGTCGTGCCAGCTGCATTAATGAATCGGCCAACGCGCGGGGAGAGGCGGTTTGCGTATTGGGCGCCAGGG
TGGTTTTTCTTTTCACCAGTGAGACGGGCAACAGCTGATTGCCCTTCACCGCCTGGCCCTGAGAGAGTTG
CAGCAAGCGGTCCACGCTGGTTTGCCCCAGCAGGCGAAAATCCTGTTTGATGGTGGTTAACGGCGGGATA
TAACATGAGCTGTCTTCGGTATCGTCGTATCCCACTACCGAGATGTCCGCACCAACGCGCAGCCCGGACT
CGGTAATGGCGCGCATTGCGCCCAGCGCCATCTGATCGTTGGCAACCAGCATCGCAGTGGGAACGATGCC
CTCATTCAGCATTTGCATGGTTTGTTGAAAACCGGACATGGCACTCCAGTCGCCTTCCCGTTCCGCTATC
GGCTGAATTTGATTGCGAGTGAGATATTTATGCCAGCCAGCCAGACGCAGACGCGCCGAGACAGAACTTA
ATGGGCCCGCTAACAGCGCGATTTGCTGGTGACCCAATGCGACCAGATGCTCCACGCCCAGTCGCGTACC
GTCTTCATGGGAGAAAATAATACTGTTGATGGGTGTCTGGTCAGAGACATCAAGAAATAACGCCGGAACA
TTAGTGCAGGCAGCTTCCACAGCAATGGCATCCTGGTCATCCAGCGGATAGTTAATGATCAGCCCACTGA
CGCGTTGCGCGAGAAGATTGTGCACCGCCGCTTTACAGGCTTCGACGCCGCTTCGTTCTACCATCGACAC
CACCACGCTGGCACCCAGTTGATCGGCGCGAGATTTAATCGCCGCGACAATTTGCGACGGCGCGTGCAGG
GCCAGACTGGAGGTGGCAACGCCAATCAGCAACGACTGTTTGCCCGCCAGTTGTTGTGCCACGCGGTTGG
GAATGTAATTCAGCTCCGCCATCGCCGCTTCCACTTTTTCCCGCGTTTTCGCAGAAACGTGGCTGGCCTG
GTTCACCACGCGGGAAACGGTCTGATAAGAGACACCGGCATACTCTGCGACATCGTATAACGTTACTGGT
TTCACATTCACCACCCTGAATTGACTCTCTTCCGGGCGCTATCATGCCATACCGCGAAAGGTTTTGCGCC
ATTCGATGGTGTCCGGGATCTCGACGCTCTCCCTTATGCGACTCCTGCATTAGGAAGCAGCCCAGTAGTA
GGTTGAGGCCGTTGAGCACCGCCGCCGCAAGGAATGGTGCATGCAAGGAGATGGCGCCCAACAGTCCCCC
GGCCACGGGGCCTGCCACCATACCCACGCCGAAACAAGCGCTCATGAGCCCGAAGTGGCGAGCCCGATCT
TCCCCATCGGTGATGTCGGCGATATAGGCGCCAGCAACCGCACCTGTGGCGCCGGTGATGCCGGCCACGA
TGCGTCCGGCGTAGAGGATCGAGATCGATCTCGATCCCGCGAAAT
